>Addgene plasmid #225996 | pEF2-EFGR-hMer | addgene full sequence | sequence record 451568 | Addgene NGS Result
GCTTGGCCTGAAAACAGGACGGACCTTCATGCCTTTGAGAACCTAGAAATCATACGCGGCAGGACCAAGC
AACATGGTCAGTTTTCTCTTGCAGTCGTCAGCCTGAACATAACATCCTTGGGATTACGCTCCCTCAAGGA
GATAAGTGATGGAGATGTGATAATTTCAGGAAACAAAAATTTGTGCTATGCAAATACAATAAACTGGAAA
AAACTGTTTGGGACCTCCGGTCAGAAAACCAAAATTATAAGCAACAGAGGTGAAAACAGCTGCAAGGCCA
CAGGCCAGGTCTGCCATGCCTTGTGCTCCCCCGAGGGCTGCTGGGGCCCGGAGCCCAGGGACTGCGTCTC
TTGCCGGAATGTCAGCCGAGGCAGGGAATGCGTGGACAAGTGCAACCTTCTGGAGGGTGAGCCAAGGGAG
TTTGTGGAGAACTCTGAGTGCATACAGTGCCACCCAGAGTGCCTGCCTCAGGCCATGAACATCACCTGCA
CAGGACGGGGACCAGACAACTGTATCCAGTGTGCCCACTACATTGACGGCCCCCACTGCGTCAAGACCTG
CCCGGCAGGAGTCATGGGAGAAAACAACACCCTGGTCTGGAAGTACGCAGACGCCGGCCATGTGTGCCAC
CTGTGCCATCCAAACTGCACCTACGGATGCACTGGGCCAGGTCTTGAAGGCTGTCCAACGAATGGGCCTA
AGATCCCGTCCTGGCTAGCAATCTTTGGCTGCTTTTGTGGATTTATTTTGATTGGGTTGGTTTTATACAT
CTCCTTGGCCATCAGAAAAAGAGTCCAGGAGACAAAGTTTGGGAATGCATTCACAGAGGAGGATTCTGAA
TTAGTGGTGAATTATATAGCAAAGAAATCCTTCTGTCGGCGAGCCATTGAACTTACCTTACATAGCTTGG
GAGTCAGTGAGGAACTACAAAATAAACTAGAAGATGTTGTGATTGACAGGAATCTTCTAATTCTTGGAAA
AATTCTGGGTGAAGGAGAGTTTGGGTCTGTAATGGAAGGAAATCTTAAGCAGGAAGATGGGACCTCTCTG
AAAGTGGCAGTGAAGACCATGAAGTTGGACAACTCTTCGCAGCGGGAGATCGAGGAGTTTCTCAGTGAGG
CAGCGTGCATGAAAGACTTCAGCCACCCAAATGTCATTCGACTTCTAGGTGTGTGTATAGAAATGAGCTC
TCAAGGCATCCCAAAGCCCATGGTAATTTTACCCTTCATGAAATACGGGGACCTGCATACTTACTTACTT
TATTCCCGATTGGAGACAGGACCAAAGCATATTCCTCTGCAGACACTATTGAAGTTCATGGTGGATATTG
CCCTGGGAATGGAGTATCTGAGCAACAGGGATTTTCTTCATCGAGATTTAGCTGCTCGAAACTGCATGTT
GCGAGATGACATGACTGTCTGTGTTGCGGACTTCGGCCTCTCTAAGAAGATTTACAGTGGCGATTATTAC
CGCCAAGGCCGCATTGCTAAGATGCCTGTTAAATGGATCGCCATAGAAAGTCTTGCAGACCGAGTCTACA
CAAGTAAAAGTGATGTGTGGGCATTTGGCGTGACCATGTGGGAAATAGCTACGCGGGGAATGACTCCCTA
TCCTGGGGTCCAGAACCATGAGATGTATGACTATCTTCTCCATGGCCACAGGTTGAAGCAGCCCGAAGAC
TGCCTGGATGAACTGTATGAAATAATGTACTCTTGCTGGAGAACCGATCCCTTAGACCGCCCCACCTTTT
CAGTATTGAGGCTGCAGCTAGAAAAACTCTTAGAAAGTTTGCCTGACGTTCGGAACCAAGCAGACGTTAT
TTACGTCAATACACAGTTGCTGGAGAGCTCTGAGGGCCTGGCCCAGGGCTCCACCCTTGCTCCACTGGAC
TTGAACATCGACCCTGACTCTATAATTGCCTCCTGCACTCCCCGCGCTGCCATCAGTGTGGTCACAGCAG
AAGTTCATGACAGCAAACCTCATGAAGGACGGTACATCCTGAATGGGGGCAGTGAGGAATGGGAAGATCT
GACTTCTGCCCCCTCTGCTGCAGTCACAGCTGAAAAGAACAGTGTTTTACCGGGGGAGAGACTTGTTAGG
AATGGGGTCTCCTGGTCCCATTCGAGCATGCTGCCCTTGGGAAGCTCATTGCCCGATGAACTTTTGTTTG
CTGACGACTCCTCAGAAGGCTCAGAAGTCCTGATGTGAATTCCTACTAGAGGGCCCTATTCTATAGTGTC
ACCTAAATGCTAGAGCTCGCTGATCAGCCTCGACTGTGCCTTCTAGTTGCCAGCCATCTGTTGTTTGCCC
CTCCCCCGTGCCTTCCTTGACCCTGGAAGGTGCCACTCCCACTGTCCTTTCCTAATAAAATGAGGAAATT
GCATCGCATTGTCTGAGTAGGTGTCATTCTATTCTGGGGGGTGGGGTGGGGCAGGACAGCAAGGGGGAGG
ATTGGGAAGACAATAGCAGGCATGCTGGGGATGCGGTGGGCTCTATGGCTTCTGAGGCGGAAAGAACCAG
CTGGGGCTCTAGGGGGTATCCCC
[124 nt withheld, positions 2544-2667]
C
[91 nt withheld, positions 2669-2759]
A
[49 nt withheld, positions 2761-2809]
CCTTTGACGTTGGAGTCCACGTTCTTT
[37 nt withheld, positions 2837-2873]
ACCCTATCTCGGTCTATTCTTTTGATTTATAAGGGATTTTGCCGATTTCGGCCTATTGGTTAAAAAATGA
GCTGATTTAACAAAAATTTAACGCGAATTAATTCTGTGGAATGTGTGTCAGTTAGGGTGTGGAAAGTCCC
CAGGCTCCCCAGCAGGCAGAAGTATGCAAAGCATGCATCTCAATTAGTCAGCAACCAGGTGTGGAAAGTC
CCCAGGCTCCCCAGCAGGCAGAAGTATGCAAAGCATGCATCTCAATTAGTCAGCAACCATAGTCCCGCCC
CTAACTCCGCCCATCCCGCCCCTAACTCCGCCCAGTTCCGCCCATTCTCCGCCCCATGGCTGACTAATTT
TTTTTATTTATGCAGAGGCCGAGGCCGCCTCTGCCTCTGAGCTATTCCAGAAGTAGTGAGGAGGCTTTTT
TGGAGGCCTAGGCTTTTGCAAAAAGCTCCCGGGAGCTTGTATATCCATTTTCGGATCTGATCAAGAGACA
GGATGAGGATCGTTTCGCATGATTGAACAAGATGGATTGCACGCAGGTTCTCCGGCCGCTTGGGTGGAGA
GGCTATTCGGCTATGACTGGGCACAACAGACAATCGGCTGCTCTGATGCCGCCGTGTTCCGGCTGTCAGC
GCAGGGGCGCCCGGTTCTTTTTGTCAAGACCGACCTGTCCGGTGCCCTGAATGAACTGCAGGACGAGGCA
GCGCGGCTATCGTGGCTGGCCACGACGGGCGTTCCTTGCGCAGCTGTGCTCGACGTTGTCACTGAAGCGG
GAAGGGACTGGCTGCTATTGGGCGAAGTGCCGGGGCAGGATCTCCTGTCATCTCACCTTGCTCCTGCCGA
GAAAGTATCCATCATGGCTGATGCAATGCGGCGGCTGCATACGCTTGATCCGGCTACCTGCCCATTCGAC
CACCAAGCGAAACATCGCATCGAGCGAGCACGTACTCGGATGGAAGCCGGTCTTGTCGATCAGGATGATC
TGGACGAAGAGCATCAGGGGCTCGCGCCAGCCGAACTGTTCGCCAGGCTCAAGGCGCGCATGCCCGACGG
CGAGGATCTCGTCGTGACCCATGGCGATGCCTGCTTGCCGAATATCATGGTGGAAAATGGCCGCTTTTCT
GGATTCATCGACTGTGGCCGGCTGGGTGTGGCGGACCGCTATCAGGACATAGCGTTGGCTACCCGTGATA
TTGCTGAAGAGCTTGGCGGCGAATGGGCTGACCGCTTCCTCGTGCTTTACGGTATCGCCGCTCCCGATTC
GCAGCGCATCGCCTTCTATCGCCTTCTTGACGAGTTCTTCTGAGCGGGACTCTGGGGTTCGAAATGACCG
ACCAAGCGACGCCCAACCTGCCATCACGAGATTTCGATTCCACCGCCGCCTTCTATGAAAGGTTGGGCTT
CGGAATCGTTTTCCGGGACGCCGGCTGGATGATCCTCCAGCGCGGGGATCTCATGCTGGAGTTCTTCGCC
CACCCCAACTTGTTTATTGCAGCTTATAATGGTTACAAATAAAGCAATAGCATCACAAATTTCACAAATA
AAGCATTTTTTTCACTGCATTCTAGTTGTGGTTTGTCCAAACTCATCAATGTATCTTATCATGTCTGTAT
ACCGTCGACCTCTAGCTAGAGCTTGGCGTAATCATGGTCATAGCTGTTTCCTGTGTGAAATTGTTATCCG
CTCACAATTCCACACAACATACGAGCCGGAAGCATAAAGTGTAAAGCCTGGGGTGCCTAATGAGTGAGCT
AACTCACATTAATTGCGTTGCGCTCACTGCCCGCTTTCCAGTCGGGAAACCTGTCGTGCCAGCTGCATTA
ATGAATCGGCCAACGCGCGGGGAGAGGCGGTTTGCGTATTGGGCGCTCTTCCGCTTCCTCGCTCACTGAC
TCGCTGCGCTCGGTCGTTCGGCTGCGGCGAGCGGTATCAGCTCACTCAAAGGCGGTAATACGGTTATCCA
CAGAATCAGGGGATAACGCAGGAAAGAACATGTGAGCAAAAGGCCAGCAAAAGGCCAGGAACCGTAAAAA
GGCCGCGTTGCTGGCGTTTTTCCATAGGCTCCGCCCCCCTGACGAGCATCACAAAAATCGACGCTCAAGT
CAGAGGTGGCGAAACCCGACAGGACTATAAAGATACCAGGCGTTTCCCCCTGGAAGCTCCCTCGTGCGCT
CTCCTGTTCCGACCCTGCCGCTTACCGGATACCTGTCCGCCTTTCTCCCTTCGGGAAGCGTGGCGCTTTC
TCATAGCTCACGCTGTAGGTATCTCAGTTCGGTGTAGGTCGTTCGCTCCAAGCTGGGCTGTGTGCACGAA
CCCCCCGTTCAGCCCGACCGCTGCGCCTTATCCGGTAACTATCGTCTTGAGTCCAACCCGGTAAGACACG
ACTTATCGCCACTGGCAGCAGCCACTGGTAACAGGATTAGCAGAGCGAGGTATGTAGGCGGTGCTACAGA
GTTCTTGAAGTGGTGGCCTAACTACGGCTACACTAGAAGAACAGTATTTGGTATCTGCGCTCTGCTGAAG
CCAGTTACCTTCGGAAAAAGAGTTGGTAGCTCTTGATCCGGCAAACAAACCACCGCTGGTAGCGGTGGTT
TTTTTGTTTGCAAGCAGCAGATTACGCGCAGAAAAAAAGGATCTCAAGAAGATCCTTTGATCTTTTCTAC
GGGGTCTGACGCTCAGTGGAACGAAAACTCACGTTAAGGGATTTTGGTCATGAGATTATCAAAAAGGATC
TTCACCTAGATCCTTTTAAATTAAAAATGAAGTTTTAAATCAATCTAAAGTATATATGAGTAAACTTGGT
CTGACAGTTACCAATGCTTAATCAGTGAGGCACCTATCTCAGCGATCTGTCTATTTCGTTCATCCATAGT
TGCCTGACTCCCCGTCGTGTAGATAACTACGATACGGGAGGGCTTACCATCTGGCCCCAGTGCTGCAATG
ATACCGCGAGACCCACGCTCACCGGCTCCAGATTTATCAGCAATAAACCAGCCAGCCGGAAGGGCCGAGC
GCAGAAGTGGTCCTGCAACTTTATCCGCCTCCATCCAGTCTATTAATTGTTGCCGGGAAGCTAGAGTAAG
TAGTTCGCCAGTTAATAGTTTGCGCAACGTTGTTGCCATTGCTACAGGCATCGTGGTGTCACGCTCGTCG
TTTGGTATGGCTTCATTCAGCTCCGGTTCCCAACGATCAAGGCGAGTTACATGATCCCCCATGTTGTGCA
AAAAAGCGGTTAGCTCCTTCGGTCCTCCGATCGTTGTCAGAAGTAAGTTGGCCGCAGTGTTATCACTCAT
GGTTATGGCAGCACTGCATAATTCTCTTACTGTCATGCCATCCGTAAGATGCTTTTCTGTGACTGGTGAG
TACTCAACCAAGTCATTCTGAGAATAGTGTATGCGGCGACCGAGTTGCTCTTGCCCGGCGTCAATACGGG
ATAATACCGCGCCACATAGCAGAACTTTAAAAGTGCTCATCATTGGAAAACGTTCTTCGGGGCGAAAACT
CTCAAGGATCTTACCGCTGTTGAGATCCAGTTCGATGTAACCCACTCGTGCACCCAACTGATCTTCAGCA
TCTTTTACTTTCACCAGCGTTTCTGGGTGAGCAAAAACAGGAAGGCAAAATGCCGCAAAAAAGGGAATAA
GGGCGACACGGAAATGTTGAATACTCATACTCTTCCTTTTTCAATATTATTGAAGCATTTATCAGGGTTA
TTGTCTCATGAGCGGATACATATTTGAATGTATTTAGAAAAATAAACAAATAGGGGTTCCGCGCACATTT
CCCCGAAAAGTGCCACCTGACGTCGACGGATCGGGAGATCTCCCGATCCCCTATGGTGCACTCTCAGTAC
AATCTGCTCTGATGCCGCATAGTTAAGCCAGTATCTGCTCCCTGCTTGTGTGTTGGAGGTCGCTGAGTAG
TGCGCGAGCAAAATTTAAGCTACAACAAGGCAAGGCTTGACCGACAATTGCATGAAGAATCTGCTTAGGG
TTAGGCGTTTTGCGCTGCTTCGCGATGTACGGGCCAGATATACGCGTTGACATTGATTATTGACTAGGCT
TTTGCAAAAAGCTTTGCAAAGATGGATAAAGTTTTAAACAGAGAGGAATCTTTGCAGCTAATGGACCTTC
TAGGTCTTGAAAGGAGTGGGAATTGGCTCCGGTGCCCGTCAGTGGGCAGAGCGCACATCGCCCACAGTCC
CCGAGAAGTTGGGGGGAGGGGTCGGCAATTGAACCGGTGCCTAGAGAAGGTGGCGCGGGGTAAACTGGGA
AAGTGATGTCGTGTACTGGCTCCGCCTTTTTCCCGAGGGTGGGGGAGAACCGTATATAAGTGCAGTAGTC
GCCGTGAACGTTCTTTTTCGCAACGGGTTTGCCGCCAGAACACAGGTAAGTGCCGTGTGTGGTTCCCGCG
GGCCTGGCCTCTTTACGGGTTATGGCCCTTGCGTGCCTTGAATTACTTCCACCTGGCTGCAGTACGTGAT
TCTTGATCCCGAGCTTCGGGTTGGAAGTGGGTGGGAGAGTTCGAGGCCTTGCGCTTAAGGAGCCCCTTCG
CCTCGTGCTTGAGTTGAGGCCTGGCCTGGGCGCTGGGGCCGCCGCGTGCGAATCTGGTGGCACCTTCGCG
CCTGTCTCGCTGCTTTCGATAAGTCTCTAGCCATTTAAAATTTTTGATGACCTGCTGCGACGCTTTTTTT
CTGGCAAGATAGTCTTGTAAATGCGGGCCAAGATCTGCACACTGGTATTTCGGTTTTTGGGGCCGCGGGC
GGCGACGGGGCCCGTGCGTCCCAGCGCACATGTTCGGCGAGGCGGGGCCTGCGAGCGCGGCCACCGAGAA
TCGGACGGGGGTAGTCTCAAGCTGGCCGGCCTGCTCTGGTGCCTGGCCTCGCGCCGCCGTGTATCGCCCC
GCCCTGGGCGGCAAGGCTGGCCCGGTCGGCACCAGTTGCGTGAGCGGAAAGATGGCCGCTTCCCGGCCCT
GCTGCAGGGAGCTCAAAATGGAGGACGCGGCGCTCGGGAGAGCGGGCGGGTGAGTCACCCACACAAAGGA
AAAGGGCCTTTCCGTCCTCAGCCGTCGCTTCATGTGACTCCACGGAGTACCGGGCGCCGTCCAGGCACCT
CGATTAGTTCTCGAGCTTTTGGAGTACGTCGTCTTTAGGTTGGGGGGAGGGGTTTTATGCGATGGAGTTT
CCCCACACTGAGTGGGTGGAGACTGAAGTTAGGCCAGCTTGGCACTTGATGTAATTCTCCTTGGAATTTG
CCCTTTTTGAGTTTGGATCTTGGTTCATTCTCAAGCCTCAGACAGTGGTTCAAAGTTTTTTTCTTCCATT
TCAGGTGTCGTGAGGAATTAGCTTGGTACCAGCGATGCGACCCTCCGGGACGGCCGGGGCAGCGCTCCTG
GCGCTGCTGGCTGCGCTCTGCCCGGCGAGTCGGGCTCTGGAGGAAAAGAAAGTTTGCCAAGGCACGAGTA
ACAAGCTCACGCAGTTGGGCACTTTTGAAGATCATTTTCTCAGCCTCCAGAGGATGTTCAATAACTGTGA
GGTGGTCCTTGGGAATTTGGAAATTACCTATGTGCAGAGGAATTATGATCTTTCCTTCTTAAAGACCATC
CAGGAGGTGGCTGGTTATGTCCTCATTGCCCTCAACACAGTGGAGCGAATTCCTTTGGAAAACCTGCAGA
TCATCAGAGGAAATATGTACTACGAAAATTCCTATGCCTTAGCAGTCTTATCTAACTATGATGCAAATAA
AACCGGACTGAAGGAGCTGCCCATGAGAAATTTACAGGAAATCCTGCATGGCGCCGTGCGGTTCAGCAAC
AACCCTGCCCTGTGCAACGTGGAGAGCATCCAGTGGCGGGACATAGTCAGCAGTGACTTTCTCAGCAACA
TGTCGATGGACTTCCAGAACCACCTGGGCAGCTGCCAAAAGTGTGATCCAAGCTGTCCCAATGGGAGCTG
CTGGGGTGCAGGAGAGGAGAACTGCCAGAAACTGACCAAAATCATCTGTGCCCAGCAGTGCTCCGGGCGC
TGCCGTGGCAAGTCCCCCAGTGACTGCTGCCACAACCAGTGTGCTGCAGGCTGCACAGGCCCCCGGGAGA
GCGACTGCCTGGTCTGCCGCAAATTCCGAGACGAAGCCACGTGCAAGGACACCTGCCCCCCACTCATGCT
CTACAACCCCACCACGTACCAGATGGATGTGAACCCCGAGGGCAAATACAGCTTTGGTGCCACCTGCGTG
AAGAAGTGTCCCCGTAATTATGTGGTGACAGATCACGGCTCGTGCGTCCGAGCCTGTGGGGCCGACAGCT
ATGAGATGGAGGAAGACGGCGTCCGCAAGTGTAAGAAGTGCGAAGGGCCTTGCCGCAAAGTGTGTAACGG
AATAGGTATTGGTGAATTTAAAGACTCACTCTCCATAAATGCTACGAATATTAAACACTTCAAAAACTGC
ACCTCCATCAGTGGCGATCTCCACATCCTGCCGGTGGCATTTAGGGGTGACTCCTTCACACATACTCCTC
CTCTGGATCCACAGGAACTGGATATTCTGAAAACCGTAAAGGAAATCACAGGGTTTTTGCTGATTCAG
Features (pLannotate 1.2.2; 21 found; start..end, strand, type, name):
    715..2205    +  CDS            MERTK (fragment): MERTK_HUMAN - Also known as MER. Experimental evidence at protein level: Swiss-Prot protein existence level 1. Receptor tyrosine kinase that transduces signals from the extracellular matrix into the cytoplasm by binding to several ligands including LGALS3, TUB, TULP1 or GAS6. Regulates many physiological processes including cell survival, migration, differentiation, and phagocytosis of apoptotic cells (efferocytosis). Ligand binding at the cell surface induces autophosphorylation of MERTK on its intracellular domain that provides docking sites for downstream signaling molecules. Following acti
   2230..2248    -  promoter       SP6 promoter: promoter for bacteriophage SP6 RNA polymerase
   2274..2498    +  polyA_signal   bGH poly(A) signal: bovine growth hormone polyadenylation signal
   2502..2523    +  promoter       SV40 promoter (fragment): SV40 enhancer and early promoter
   2544..2972    +  rep_origin     f1 ori (sequence partly withheld): f1 bacteriophage origin of replication; arrow indicates direction of (+) strand synthesis
   2986..3315    +  promoter       SV40 promoter: SV40 enhancer and early promoter
   3382..4173    +  CDS            neo: KKA2_KLEPN - Also known as kan, nptII. Experimental evidence at protein level: Swiss-Prot protein existence level 1. Resistance to kanamycin, neomycin, paromomycin, ribostamycin, butirosin and gentamicin B. From Klebsiella pneumoniae.
   4197..4355    +  CDS            ble (fragment): BLE_KLEPN - Experimental evidence at protein level: Swiss-Prot protein existence level 1. Binding protein with a strong affinity to the bleomycin family of antibiotics. Binds to CL990; an antimitotic-antibiotic compound. From Klebsiella pneumoniae.
   4350..4471    +  polyA_signal   SV40 poly(A) signal: SV40 polyadenylation signal
   4544..4560    -  protein_bind   lac operator: The lac repressor binds to the lac operator to inhibit transcription in E. coli. This inhibition can be relieved by adding lactose or isopropyl-β-D-thiogalactopyranoside (IPTG). lac repressor encoded by lacI
   4568..4598    -  promoter       lac promoter: promoter for the E. coli lac operon
   4613..4634    -  protein_bind   CAP binding site: CAP binding activates transcription in the presence of cAMP. E. coli catabolite activator protein
   4647..4739    -  CDS            lacI (fragment): lac repressor; lacI; The lac repressor binds to the lac operator to inhibit transcription in E. coli. This inhibition can be relieved by adding lactose or isopropyl-β-D-thiogalactopyranoside (IPTG).
   4922..5510    -  rep_origin     ori: high-copy-number ColE1/pMB1/pBR322/pUC origin of replication
   5681..6541    -  CDS            AmpR: β-lactamase; bla; confers resistance to ampicillin, carbenicillin, and related antibiotics
   6542..6646    -  promoter       AmpR promoter: bla
   6705..6757    -  misc_feature   bom (fragment): basis of mobility region from pBR322
   6912..6930    +  enhancer       CMV enhancer (fragment): human cytomegalovirus immediate early enhancer
   6955..7021    +  CDS            small t antigen (fragment): SV40 (simian virus 40) small t antigen
   7028..8206    +  promoter       EF-1α promoter: strong constitutive promoter for human elongation factor EF-1α
   8228..711     +  CDS            EGFR (fragment) (across the origin): precursor of human epidermal growth factor receptor
