[The description below was written by a language model from this plasmid's Addgene catalogue record and pLannotate feature annotations shown in this document.]
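Description:
pEF2-EFGR-hMer is a 9,451 bp mammalian expression plasmid built on the pEF2 backbone that drives constitutive expression of a chimeric receptor tyrosine kinase. The roughly 3.4 kb human insert joins an N-terminal portion of EGFR to a C-terminal portion of MerTK. In the annotated sequence the EGFR fragment begins shortly after the EF-1α promoter, runs across the numbering origin of the circular map, and is followed almost immediately by the MERTK fragment, consistent with a single fused open reading frame. Transcription is terminated by the bovine growth hormone polyadenylation signal. An SP6 promoter sits in reverse orientation between the end of the coding region and the poly(A) signal. The record does not state the exact fusion junction or which domains of each receptor are retained, and no epitope tag or reporter is annotated.

For stable selection in mammalian cells, the plasmid carries a neomycin phosphotransferase gene under the SV40 enhancer/early promoter with an SV40 poly(A) signal, allowing G418 selection. In bacteria it is maintained at high copy through a ColE1/pUC-type origin and selected with ampicillin via the β-lactamase gene, and an f1 origin is also present. Other short hits (fragments of ble, lacI, CMV enhancer and SV40 small t antigen, plus lac promoter/operator elements) appear to be backbone remnants rather than functional parts.

Placing MerTK C-terminal sequence behind EGFR N-terminal sequence would typically put Mer signalling under the control of an EGFR ligand. This fits the associated publication's aim of normalizing and comparing post-receptor signalling among the TAM family kinases, although the record itself does not say how the chimera is activated.
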