Addgene plasmid #225996: pEF2-EFGR-hMer
Purpose: Expresses a chimeric construct having N-terminal human EGFR and C-terminal human MerTK
Depositing lab: Raymond Birge & Sergei Kotenko. Publication: Normalization of TAM post-receptor signaling reveals a cell invasive signature for Axl tyrosine kinase. Kimani SG, Kumar S, Davra V, Chang YJ, Kasikara C, Geng K, Tsou WI, Wang S, Hoque M, Bohac A, Lewis-Antes A, De Lorenzo MS, Kotenko SV, Birge RB. Cell Commun Signal. 2016 Sep 6;14(1):19. doi: 10.1186/s12964-016-0142-1. PubMed 27595981.
Backbone
  Vector backbone: pEF2
  Backbone size w/o insert (bp): 6020
  Total vector size (bp): 9451
  Vector type: Mammalian Expression
  Selectable markers: Neomycin (select with G418)
Growth in bacteria
  Bacterial resistance: Ampicillin, 100 μg/mL
  Growth temperature: 37°C
  Growth strain: DH5alpha
  Copy number: High Copy
Gene/Insert
  Gene/Insert name: human EGFR N-Terminal human MerTK C-Terminal Fusion
  Species: H. sapiens (human)
  Insert size (bp): 3431
  Entrez Gene: EGFR (a.k.a. ERBB, ERBB1, ERRP, HER1, NISBD2, NNCIS, PIG61, mENA); MERTK (a.k.a. MER, RP38, Tyro12, c-Eyk, c-mer)
  Promoter: EF1-a
  Cloning method: Unknown
  Sequencing primers: 5′ ttcttccatttcaggtgtcg; 3′ gtcgaggctgatcagcgagc
Terms and licenses: Academic/Nonprofit Terms; Industry Terms: Not Available to Industry
How to cite: pEF2-EFGR-hMer was a gift from Raymond Birge & Sergei Kotenko (Addgene plasmid # 225996 ; http://n2t.net/addgene:225996 ; RRID:Addgene_225996)
